>Addgene plasmid #63932 | MSCV-miR-34a | depositor full sequence | sequence record 106732 | miR-34a inserted into pMSCV PIG vector
TGAAAGACCCCACCTGTAGGTTTGGCAAGCTAGCTTAAGTAACGCCATTTTGCAAGGCATGGAAAATACA
TAACTGAGAATAGAGAAGTTCAGATCAAGGTTAGGAACAGAGAGACAGCAGAATATGGGCCAAACAGGAT
ATCTGTGGTAAGCAGTTCCTGCCCCGGCTCAGGGCCAAGAACAGATGGTCCCCAGATGCGGTCCCGCCCT
CAGCAGTTTCTAGAGAACCATCAGATGTTTCCAGGGTGCCCCAAGGACCTGAAATGACCCTGTGCCTTAT
TTGAACTAACCAATCAGTTCGCTTCTCGCTTCTGTTCGCGCGCTTCTGCTCCCCGAGCTCAATAAAAGAG
CCCACAACCCCTCACTCGGCGCGCCAGTCCTCCGATAGACTGCGTCGCCCGGGTACCCGTATTCCCAATA
AAGCCTCTTGCTGTTTGCATCCGAATCGTGGACTCGCTGATCCTTGGGAGGGTCTCCTCAGATTGATTGA
CTGCCCACCTCGGGGGTCTTTCATTTGGAGGTTCCACCGAGATTTGGAGACCCCTGCCCAGGGACCACCG
ACCCCCCCGCCGGGAGGTAAGCTGGCCAGCGGTCGTTTCGTGTCTGTCTCTGTCTTTGTGCGTGTTTGTG
CCGGCATCTAATGTTTGCGCCTGCGTCTGTACTAGTTAGCTAACTAGCTCTGTATCTGGCGGACCCGTGG
TGGAACTGACGAGTTCTGAACACCCGGCCGCAACCCTGGGAGACGTCCCAGGGACTTTGGGGGCCGTTTT
TGTGGCCCGACCTGAGGAAGGGAGTCGATGTGGAATCCGACCCCGTCAGGATATGTGGTTCTGGTAGGAG
ACGAGAACCTAAAACAGTTCCCGCCTCCGTCTGAATTTTTGCTTTCGGTTTGGAACCGAAGCCGCGCGTC
TTGTCTGCTGCAGCGCTGCAGCATCGTTCTGTGTTGTCTCTGTCTGACTGTGTTTCTGTATTTGTCTGAA
AATTAGGGCCAGACTGTTACCACTCCCTTAAGTTTGACCTTAGGTCACTGGAAAGATGTCGAGCGGATCG
CTCACAACCAGTCGGTAGATGTCAAGAAGAGACGTTGGGTTACCTTCTGCTCTGCAGAATGGCCAACCTT
TAACGTCGGATGGCCGCGAGACGGCACCTTTAACCGAGACCTCATCACCCAGGTTAAGATCAAGGTCTTT
TCACCTGGCCCGCATGGACACCCAGACCAGGTCCCCTACATCGTGACCTGGGAAGCCTTGGCTTTTGACC
CCCCTCCCTGGGTCAAGCCCTTTGTACACCCTAAGCCTCCGCCTCCTCTTCCTCCATCCGCCCCGTCTCT
CCCCCTTGAACCTCCTCGTTCGACCCCGCCTCGATCCTCCCTTTATCCAGCCCTCACTCCTTCTCTAGGC
GCCGGAATTAGATCTCTCGAGTCCAGCTGAATCCCGACTAGTGCGCCCTTCGTGGGTGCTGGATGGGGAG
GCACTGCTGTACCCTGCTGCTTCCCTCCTGTGCTAGCGTGCTGGCTTCCAAGTGCTGGAGGAGTGTGTCA
TACCTCGGTAGGGTCCACTACACATCTTTCTCCCGCAGCCTCTCCATCTTCCTGTGACTGCGGGCGCCTC
AGCCTGGGCTGGCCAGCTGTGAGTAATTCTTTGGCAGTGTCTTAGCTGGTTGTTGTGAGTATTAGCTAAG
GAAGCAATCAGCAAGTATACTGCCCTAGAAGTGCTGCACATTGTTGGGCCGAGAAGGAAAAGGTCAGAGG
TCAGCAACGCCCACACCCCTGAGAGGCGCTGGACTTGCGGAGCTGCTCGACCATACTGGTGGGTATGGGA
TGCTGGGGAGGCTGGTGTTAGCACCCCACGGGGAGCATGTTTACGGGGGCTGAGTGTCAGGGGGAGGCAC
TGGGTCTGGAGTGTGAGCACTTCTGGCTAAGAGAAGTTTGCATGTCGGGGGAATTCTACCGGGTAGGGGA
GGCGCTTTTCCCAAGGCAGTCTGGAGCATGCGCTTTAGCAGCCCCGCTGGGCACTTGGCGCTACACAAGT
GGCCTCTGGCCTCGCACACATTCCACATCCACCGGTAGGCGCCAACCGGCTCCGTTCTTTGGTGGCCCCT
TCGCGCCACCTTCTACTCCTCCCCTAGTCAGGAAGTTCCCCCCCGCCCCGCAGCTCGCGTCGTGCAGGAC
GTGACAAATGGAAGTAGCACGTCTCACTAGTCTCGTGCAGATGGACAGCACCGCTGAGCAATGGAAGCGG
GTAGGCCTTTGGGGCAGCGGCCAATAGCAGCTTTGCTCCTTCGCTTTCTGGGCTCAGAGGCTGGGAAGGG
GTGGGTCCGGGGGCGGGCTCAGGGGCGGGCTCAGGGGCGGGGCGGGCGCCCGAAGGTCCTCCGGAGGCCC
GGCATTCTGCACGCTTCAAAAGCGCACGTCTGCCGCGCTGTTCTCCTCTTCCTCATCTCCGGGCCTTTCG
ACCTGCAGCCCAAGCTTACCATGACCGAGTACAAGCCCACGGTGCGCCTCGCCACCCGCGACGACGTCCC
CAGGGCCGTACGCACCCTCGCCGCCGCGTTCGCCGACTACCCCGCCACGCGCCACACCGTCGATCCGGAC
CGCCACATCGAGCGGGTCACCGAGCTGCAAGAACTCTTCCTCACGCGCGTCGGGCTCGACATCGGCAAGG
TGTGGGTCGCGGACGACGGCGCCGCGGTGGCGGTCTGGACCACGCCGGAGAGCGTCGAAGCGGGGGCGGT
GTTCGCCGAGATCGGCCCGCGCATGGCCGAGTTGAGCGGTTCCCGGCTGGCCGCGCAGCAACAGATGGAA
GGCCTCCTGGCGCCGCACCGGCCCAAGGAGCCCGCGTGGTTCCTGGCCACCGTCGGCGTCTCGCCCGACC
ACCAGGGCAAGGGTCTGGGCAGCGCCGTCGTGCTCCCCGGAGTGGAGGCGGCCGAGCGCGCCGGGGTGCC
CGCCTTCCTGGAGACCTCCGCGCCCCGCAACCTCCCCTTCTACGAGCGGCTCGGCTTCACCGTCACCGCC
GACGTCGAGGTGCCCGAAGGACCGCGCACCTGGTGCATGACCCGCAAGCCCGGTGCCTGACGCCCGCCCC
ACGACCCGCAGCGCCCGACCGAAAGGAGCGCACGACCCCATCATCCAATTCCGCCCCCCCCCCCTAACGT
TACTGGCCGAAGCCGCTTGGAATAAGGCCGGTGTGCGTTTGTCTATATGTTATTTTCCACCATATTGCCG
TCTTTTGGCAATGTGAGGGCCCGGAAACCTGGCCCTGTCTTCTTGACGAGCATTCCTAGGGGTCTTTCCC
CTCTCGCCAAAGGAATGCAAGGTCTGTTGAATGTCGTGAAGGAAGCAGTTCCTCTGGAAGCTTCTTGAAG
ACAAACAACGTCTGTAGCGACCCTTTGCAGGCAGCGGAACCCCCCACCTGGCGACAGGTGCCTCTGCGGC
CAAAAGCCACGTGTATAAGATACACCTGCAAAGGCGGCACAACCCCAGTGCCACGTTGTGAGTTGGATAG
TTGTGGAAAGAGTCAAATGGCTCTCCTCAAGCGTATTCAACAAGGGGCTGAAGGATGCCCAGAAGGTACC
CCATTGTATGGGATCTGATCTGGGGCCTCGGTGCACATGCTTTACATGTGTTTAGTCGAGGTTAAAAAAA
CGTCTAGGCCCCCCGAACCACGGGGACGTGGTTTTCCTTTGAAAAACACGATGATAATATGGCCACAACC
ATGGTGAGCAAGGGCGAGGAGCTGTTCACCGGGGTGGTGCCCATCCTGGTCGAGCTGGACGGCGACGTAA
ACGGCCACAAGTTCAGCGTGTCTGGCGAGGGCGAGGGCGATGCCACCTACGGCAAGCTGACCCTGAAGTT
CATCTGCACCACCGGCAAGCTGCCCGTGCCCTGGCCCACCCTCGTGACCACCCTGACCTACGGCGTGCAG
TGCTTCAGCCGCTACCCCGACCACATGAAGCAGCACGACTTCTTCAAGTCCGCCATGCCCGAAGGCTACG
TCCAGGAGCGCACCATCTTCTTCAAGGACGACGGCAACTACAAGACCCGCGCCGAGGTGAAGTTCGAGGG
CGACACCCTGGTGAACCGCATCGAGCTGAAGGGCATCGACTTCAAGGAGGACGGCAACATCCTGGGGCAC
AAGCTGGAGTACAACTACAACAGCCACAACGTCTATATCATGGCCGACAAGCAGAAGAACGGCATCAAGG
CGAACTTCAAGATCCGCCACAACATCGAGGACGGCAGCGTGCAGCTCGCCGACCACTACCAGCAGAACAC
CCCCATCGGCGACGGCCCCGTGCTGCTGCCCGACAACCACTACCTGAGCACCCAGTCCGCCCTGAGCAAA
GACCCCAACGAGAAGCGCGATCACATGGTCCTGCTGGAGTTCGTGACCGCCGCCGGGATCACTCTCGGCA
TGGACGAGCTGTACAAGTAATGAATTAATTAAGAATTATCAAGCTTATCGATACCGTCGACCTGCAGCCA
AGCTTATCGATAAAATAAAAGATTTTATTTAGTCTCCAGAAAAAGGGGGGAATGAAAGACCCCACCTGTA
GGTTTGGCAAGCTAGCTTAAGTAACGCCATTTTGCAAGGCATGGAAAATACATAACTGAGAATAGAGAAG
TTCAGATCAAGGTTAGGAACAGAGAGACAGCAGAATATGGGCCAAACAGGATATCTGTGGTAAGCAGTTC
CTGCCCCGGCTCAGGGCCAAGAACAGATGGTCCCCAGATGCGGTCCCGCCCTCAGCAGTTTCTAGAGAAC
CATCAGATGTTTCCAGGGTGCCCCAAGGACCTGAAATGACCCTGTGCCTTATTTGAACTAACCAATCAGT
TCGCTTCTCGCTTCTGTTCGCGCGCTTCTGCTCCCCGAGCTCAATAAAAGAGCCCACAACCCCTCACTCG
GCGCGCCAGTCCTCCGATAGACTGCGTCGCCCGGGTACCCGTGTATCCAATAAACCCTCTTGCAGTTGCA
TCCGACTTGTGGTCTCGCTGTTCCTTGGGAGGGTCTCCTCTGAGTGATTGACTACCCGTCAGCGGGGGTC
TTTCATGGGTAACAGTTTCTTGAAGTTGGAGAACAACATTCTGAGGGTAGGAGTCGAATATTAAGTAATC
CTGACTCAATTAGCCACTGTTTTGAATCCACATACTCCAATACTCCTGAAATAGTTCATTATGGACAGCG
CAGAAGAGCTGGGGAGAATTAATTCGTAATCATGGTCATAGCTGTTTCCTGTGTGAAATTGTTATCCGCT
CACAATTCCACACAACATACGAGCCGGAAGCATAAAGTGTAAAGCCTGGGGTGCCTAATGAGTGAGCTAA
CTCACATTAATTGCGTTGCGCTCACTGCCCGCTTTCCAGTCGGGAAACCTGTCGTGCCAGCTGCATTAAT
GAATCGGCCAACGCGCGGGGAGAGGCGGTTTGCGTATTGGGCGCTCTTCCGCTTCCTCGCTCACTGACTC
GCTGCGCTCGGTCGTTCGGCTGCGGCGAGCGGTATCAGCTCACTCAAAGGCGGTAATACGGTTATCCACA
GAATCAGGGGATAACGCAGGAAAGAACATGTGAGCAAAAGGCCAGCAAAAGGCCAGGAACCGTAAAAAGG
CCGCGTTGCTGGCGTTTTTCCATAGGCTCCGCCCCCCTGACGAGCATCACAAAAATCGACGCTCAAGTCA
GAGGTGGCGAAACCCGACAGGACTATAAAGATACCAGGCGTTTCCCCCTGGAAGCTCCCTCGTGCGCTCT
CCTGTTCCGACCCTGCCGCTTACCGGATACCTGTCCGCCTTTCTCCCTTCGGGAAGCGTGGCGCTTTCTC
ATAGCTCACGCTGTAGGTATCTCAGTTCGGTGTAGGTCGTTCGCTCCAAGCTGGGCTGTGTGCACGAACC
CCCCGTTCAGCCCGACCGCTGCGCCTTATCCGGTAACTATCGTCTTGAGTCCAACCCGGTAAGACACGAC
TTATCGCCACTGGCAGCAGCCACTGGTAACAGGATTAGCAGAGCGAGGTATGTAGGCGGTGCTACAGAGT
TCTTGAAGTGGTGGCCTAACTACGGCTACACTAGAAGGACAGTATTTGGTATCTGCGCTCTGCTGAAGCC
AGTTACCTTCGGAAAAAGAGTTGGTAGCTCTTGATCCGGCAAACAAACCACCGCTGGTAGCGGTGGTTTT
TTTGTTTGCAAGCAGCAGATTACGCGCAGAAAAAAAGGATCTCAAGAAGATCCTTTGATCTTTTCTACGG
GGTCTGACGCTCAGTGGAACGAAAACTCACGTTAAGGGATTTTGGTCATGAGATTATCAAAAAGGATCTT
CACCTAGATCCTTTTAAATTAAAAATGAAGTTTTAAATCAATCTAAAGTATATATGAGTAAACTTGGTCT
GACAGTTACCAATGCTTAATCAGTGAGGCACCTATCTCAGCGATCTGTCTATTTCGTTCATCCATAGTTG
CCTGACTCCCCGTCGTGTAGATAACTACGATACGGGAGGGCTTACCATCTGGCCCCAGTGCTGCAATGAT
ACCGCGAGACCCACGCTCACCGGCTCCAGATTTATCAGCAATAAACCAGCCAGCCGGAAGGGCCGAGCGC
AGAAGTGGTCCTGCAACTTTATCCGCCTCCATCCAGTCTATTAATTGTTGCCGGGAAGCTAGAGTAAGTA
GTTCGCCAGTTAATAGTTTGCGCAACGTTGTTGCCATTGCTACAGGCATCGTGGTGTCACGCTCGTCGTT
TGGTATGGCTTCATTCAGCTCCGGTTCCCAACGATCAAGGCGAGTTACATGATCCCCCATGTTGTGCAAA
AAAGCGGTTAGCTCCTTCGGTCCTCCGATCGTTGTCAGAAGTAAGTTGGCCGCAGTGTTATCACTCATGG
TTATGGCAGCACTGCATAATTCTCTTACTGTCATGCCATCCGTAAGATGCTTTTCTGTGACTGGTGAGTA
CTCAACCAAGTCATTCTGAGAATAGTGTATGCGGCGACCGAGTTGCTCTTGCCCGGCGTCAATACGGGAT
AATACCGCGCCACATAGCAGAACTTTAAAAGTGCTCATCATTGGAAAACGTTCTTCGGGGCGAAAACTCT
CAAGGATCTTACCGCTGTTGAGATCCAGTTCGATGTAACCCACTCGTGCACCCAACTGATCTTCAGCATC
TTTTACTTTCACCAGCGTTTCTGGGTGAGCAAAAACAGGAAGGCAAAATGCCGCAAAAAAGGGAATAAGG
GCGACACGGAAATGTTGAATACTCATACTCTTCCTTTTTCAATATTATTGAAGCATTTATCAGGGTTATT
GTCTCATGAGCGGATACATATTTGAATGTATTTAGAAAAATAAACAAATAGGGGTTCCGCGCACATTTCC
CCGAAAAGTGCCACCTGACGTCTAAGAAACCATTATTATCATGACATTAACCTATAAAAATAGGCGTATC
ACGAGGCCCTTTCGTCTCGCGCGTTTCGGTGATGACGGTGAAAACCTCTGACACATGCAGCTCCCGGAGA
CGGTCACAGCTTGTCTGTAAGCGGATGCCGGGAGCAGACAAGCCCGTCAGGGCGCGTCAGCGGGTGTTGG
CGGGTGTCGGGGCTGGCTTAACTATGCGGCATCAGAGCAGATTGTACTGAGAGTGCACCATATGCGGTGT
GAAATACCGCACAGATGCGTAAGGAGAAAATACCGCATCAGGCGCCATTCGCCATTCAGGCTGCGCAACT
GTTGGGAAGGGCGATCGGTGCGGGCCTCTTCGCTATTACGCCAGCTGGCGAAAGGGGGATGTGCTGCAAG
GCGATTAAGTTGGGTAACGCCAGGGTTTTCCCAGTCACGACGTTGTAAAACGACGGCGCAAGGAATGGTG
CATGCAAGGAGATGGCGCCCAACAGTCCCCCGGCCACGGGGCCTGCCACCATACCCACGCCGAAACAAGC
GCTCATGAGCCCGAAGTGGCGAGCCCGATCTTCCCCATCGGTGATGTCGGCGATATAGGCGCCAGCAACC
GCACCTGTGGCGCCGGTGATGCCGGCCACGATGCGTCCGGCGTAGAGGCGATTAGTCCAATTTGTTAAAG
ACAGGATATCAGTGGTCCAGGCTCTAGTTTTGACTCAACAATATCACCAGCTGAAGCCTATAGAGTACGA
GCCATAGATAAAATAAAAGATTTTATTTAGTCTCCAGAAAAAGGGGGGAA
Features (pLannotate 1.2.2; 22 found; start..end, strand, type, name):
    579..920     +  misc_feature   MESV Ψ: packaging signal of murine embryonic stem cell virus
    987..1403    +  CDS            gag (truncated): truncated Moloney murine leukemia virus (MMLV) gag gene lacking the start codon
   1628..1718    +  ncRNA          mir-34: Accession: RF00456 - mir-34 microRNA precursor family
   1951..2450    +  promoter       PGK promoter: mouse phosphoglycerate kinase 1 promoter
   2471..3070    +  CDS            PuroR: puromycin N-acetyltransferase; pac from Streptomyces alboniger; confers resistance to puromycin
   3235..3697    +  misc_feature   IRES: internal ribosome entry site (IRES) of the encephalomyocarditis virus (EMCV)
   3711..4430    +  CDS            EGFP: the original enhanced GFP (Yang et al., 1996) mammalian codon-optimized
   4447..4473    +  misc_feature   MCS (fragment): pBluescript multiple cloning site
   4532..5046    +  LTR            3' LTR: 3' long terminal repeat from murine embryonic stem cell virus
   5239..5255    -  protein_bind   lac operator: The lac repressor binds to the lac operator to inhibit transcription in E. coli. This inhibition can be relieved by adding lactose or isopropyl-β-D-thiogalactopyranoside (IPTG). lac repressor encoded by lacI
   5263..5293    -  promoter       lac promoter: promoter for the E. coli lac operon
   5308..5329    -  protein_bind   CAP binding site: CAP binding activates transcription in the presence of cAMP. E. coli catabolite activator protein
   5342..5434    -  CDS            lacI (fragment): lac repressor; lacI; The lac repressor binds to the lac operator to inhibit transcription in E. coli. This inhibition can be relieved by adding lactose or isopropyl-β-D-thiogalactopyranoside (IPTG).
   5617..6205    -  rep_origin     ori: high-copy-number ColE1/pMB1/pBR322/pUC origin of replication
   6376..7236    -  CDS            AmpR: β-lactamase; bla; confers resistance to ampicillin, carbenicillin, and related antibiotics
   7237..7341    -  promoter       AmpR promoter: bla
   7436..7471    +  CDS            rop (fragment): Rop protein, which maintains plasmids at low copy number; rop
   7573..7672    +  misc_feature   bom (fragment): basis of mobility region from pBR322
   7678..7827    -  CDS            lacZα (fragment): LacZα fragment of β-galactosidase; lacZ fragment
   7827..8028    -  CDS            TcR (fragment): tetracycline efflux protein; tet; confers resistance to tetracycline
   8029..8127    +  CDS            env (fragment): murine leukemia virus gPr80 envelope polyprotein precursor; env; proteolytically cleaved into gp70SU and p15TM subunits
   8169..515     +  LTR            5' LTR (across the origin): 5' long terminal repeat from murine embryonic stem cell virus
