[The description below was written by a language model from this plasmid's Addgene catalogue record and pLannotate feature annotations shown in this document.]
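Description:
MSCV-miR-34a is a gammaretroviral expression plasmid built on pMSCV PIG, a murine stem cell virus backbone variant in which one EcoRI site was removed so that XhoI and EcoRI can be used for cloning. The catalogue lists it simply as a mammalian expression vector. The feature table, however, shows the full retroviral transfer architecture: a 5′ LTR spanning the plasmid origin, the MESV Ψ packaging signal, a truncated gag segment lacking its start codon that extends the packaging region, and a 3′ LTR. In bacteria it is maintained at high copy by a ColE1/pUC-type origin and selected with ampicillin through the β-lactamase gene. The small lacI, lacZα, rop, bom, TcR and env fragments annotated outside the LTRs are non-functional remnants of earlier cloning vectors.

The payload is a roughly 519 bp mouse genomic fragment containing the Mir34a locus, inserted between XhoI and EcoRI just downstream of Ψ/gag. Within it, the mir-34 precursor hairpin is annotated. No separate promoter precedes the insert, so the microRNA-containing transcript is presumably driven by the 5′ LTR and processed by the host cell's microRNA machinery into mature miR-34a. Downstream, a mouse PGK promoter drives a bicistronic marker cassette of puromycin N-acetyltransferase, an EMCV IRES and EGFP. Transduced cells can therefore be selected with puromycin and tracked or sorted by green fluorescence. The stated purpose is overexpression of mouse miR-34, and the associated work concerns the relationship between p53 and miR-34 microRNAs in tumour suppression. Packaging functions (gag-pol and env) are not encoded intact and would have to be supplied in trans.
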