Addgene plasmid #63932: MSCV-miR-34a
Purpose: MSCV vector for overexpressing mouse miR-34
Depositing lab: Lin He. Depositing organization: University of California, Berkeley. Publication: A positive feedback between p53 and miR-34 miRNAs mediates tumor suppression. Okada N, Lin CP, Ribeiro MC, Biton A, Lai G, He X, Bu P, Vogel H, Jablons DM, Keller AC, Wilkinson JE, He B, Speed TP, He L. Genes Dev. 2014 Mar 1;28(5):438-50. doi: 10.1101/gad.233585.113. Epub 2014 Feb 14. PubMed 24532687.
Backbone
  Vector backbone: pMSCV PIG
  Backbone size w/o insert (bp): 7657
  Total vector size (bp): 8169
  Modifications to backbone: This vector is made by Ross Dickins by deleting a EcoRI site in the original MSCV-PIG vector.
  Vector type: Mammalian Expression
Growth in bacteria
  Bacterial resistance: Ampicillin, 100 μg/mL
  Growth temperature: 37°C
  Growth strain: Top10
  Copy number: High Copy
Gene/Insert
  Gene/Insert name: microRNA 34a
  Species: M. musculus (mouse)
  Insert size (bp): 519
  GenBank ID: 723848
  Entrez Gene: Mir34a (a.k.a. Mirn34a, mir-34a, mmu-mir-34a)
  Cloning method: Restriction Enzyme; 5′ cloning site XhoI (not destroyed); 3′ cloning site EcoRI (not destroyed)
  Sequencing primers: 5′ MSCV
Terms and licenses: Academic/Nonprofit Terms; Industry Terms: Not Available to Industry
How to cite: MSCV-miR-34a was a gift from Lin He (Addgene plasmid # 63932 ; http://n2t.net/addgene:63932 ; RRID:Addgene_63932)
