>Addgene plasmid #63932 | MSCV-miR-34a | addgene partial sequence | sequence record 115788 | pLXSN5 5'-CCCTTGAACCTCCTCGTTCGACC-3'
CCTCACTCCTTCTCTAGGCGCCGGAATTAGATCTCTCGAGTCCAGCTGAATCCCGACTAGTGCGCCCTTC
GTGGGTGCTGGATGGGGAGGCACTGCTGTACCCTGCTGCTTCCCTCCTGTGCTAGCGTGCTGGCTTCCAA
GTGCTGGAGGAGTGTGTCATACCTCGGTAGGGTCCACTACACATCTTTCTCCCGCAGCCTCTCCATCTTC
CTGTGACTGCGGGCGCCTCAGCCTGGGCTGGCCAGCTGTGAGTAATTCTTTGGCAGTGTCTTAGCTGGTT
GTTGTGAGTATTAGCTAAGGAAGCAATCAGCAAGTATACTGCCCTAGAAGTGCTGCACATTGTTGGGCCG
AGAAGGAAAAGGTCAGAGGTCAGCAACGCCCACACCCCTGAGAGGCGCTGGACTTGCGGAGCTGCTCGAC
CATACTGGTGGGTATGGGATGCTGGGGAGGCTGGTGTTAGCACCCCACGGGGAGCATGTTTACGGGGGCT
GAGTGTCAGGGGGAGGCACTGGGTCTGGAGTGTGAGCACTTCTGGCTAAGAGAAGTTTGCATGTCGGGGG
AATTCTACCGGGTAGGGGAGGCGCTTTTCCCAAGGCAGTCTGGAGCATGCGCTTTAGCAGCCCCGCTGGG
CACTTGGCGCTACACAAGTGGCCTCTGGCCTCGCACACATTCCACATCCACCGGTAGGCGCCAACCGGCT
CCGTTCTTTGGTGGCCCCTTCGCGCCACCTTCTACTCCTCCCCTAGTCAGGAAGTTCCCCCCCGCCCCGC
AGCT
