>Addgene plasmid #63932 | MSCV-miR-34a | addgene partial sequence | sequence record 115790 | IRES-F 5'-TGGCTCTCCTCAAGCGTATT-3'
CCCCATTGTATGGGATCTGATCTGGGGCCTCGGTGCACATGCTTTACATGTGTTTAGTCGAGGTTAAAAA
AACGTCTAGGCCCCCCGAACCACGGGGACGTGGTTTTCCTTTGAAAAACACGATGATAATATGGCCACAA
CCATGGTGAGCAAGGGCGAGGAGCTGTTCACCGGGGTGGTGCCCATCCTGGTCGAGCTGGACGGCGACGT
AAACGGCCACAAGTTCAGCGTGTCTGGCGAGGGCGAGGGCGATGCCACCTACGGCAAGCTGACCCTGAAG
TTCATCTGCACCACCGGCAAGCTGCCCGTGCCCTGGCCCACCCTCGTGACCACCCTGACCTACGGCGTGC
AGTGCTTCAGCCGCTACCCCGACCACATGAAGCAGCACGACTTCTTCAAGTCCGCCATGCCCGAAGGCTA
CGTCCAGGAGCGCACCATCTTCTTCAAGGACGACGGCAACTACAAGACCCGCGCCGAGGTGAAGTTCGAG
GGCGACACCCTGGTGAACCGCATCGAGCTGAAGGGCATCGACTTCAAGGAGGACGGCAACATCCTGGGGC
ACAAGCTGGAGTACAACTACAACAGCCACAACGTCTATATCATGGCCGACAAGCAGAAGAACGGCATCAA
GGCGAACTTCAAGATCCGCCACAACATCGAGGACGGCAGCGTGCAGCTCGCCGACCACTACCAGCAGAAC
ACCCCCATCGGCGACGGCCCCGTGCTGCTGCCCGACAACCACTACCTGAGCACCCAGTCCGCCCTGAGCA
AAGACCCCAACGAGAAGCGCGATCACATGGTCCTGCTGGAGTTCGTGACCGCCGCCGGGATCACTCTCGG
CATGGACGAGCTGTACAAGTAATGAATTAATTAAGAATTATCAA
